>Addgene plasmid #113997 | pOGG041 | addgene full sequence | sequence record 223423 | Addgene NGS Result
GTTTTCATGGCTTGTTATGACTGTTTTTTTTTGGGGTACAGTCTATGCCTCGGGCATCCAAGCAGCAAGC
GCGTTACGCCGTGGGTCGATGTTTGATGTTATGGAGCAGCAACGATGTTACGCAGCAGGGCAGTCGCCCT
AAAACAAAGTTAAACATCATGAGGGAAGCGGTGATCGCCGAAGTATCGACTCAACTATCAGAGGTAGTTG
GCGTCATCGAGCGCCATCTCGAACCGACGTTGCTGGCCGTACATTTGTACGGCTCCGCAGTGGATGGCGG
CCTGAAGCCACACAGCGATATTGATTTGCTGGTTACGGTGACCGTAAGGCTTGATGAAACAACGCGGCGA
GCTTTGATCAACGACCTTTTGGAAACTTCGGCTTCCCCTGGAGAGAGCGAGATTCTCCGCGCTGTAGAAG
TCACCATTGTTGTGCACGACGACATCATTCCGTGGCGTTATCCAGCTAAGCGCGAACTGCAATTTGGAGA
ATGGCAGCGCAATGACATTCTTGCAGGTATCTTCGAGCCAGCCACGATCGACATTGATCTGGCTATCTTG
CTGACAAAAGCAAGAGAACATAGCGTTGCCTTGGTAGGTCCAGCGGCGGAGGAACTCTTTGATCCGGTTC
CTGAACAGGATCTATTTGAGGCGCTAAATGAAACCTTAACGCTATGGAACTCGCCGCCCGACTGGGCTGG
CGATGAGCGAAATGTAGTGCTTACGTTGTCCCGCATTTGGTACAGCGCAGTAACCGGCAAAATCGCGCCG
AAGGATGTCGCTGCCGACTGGGCAATGGAGCGCCTGCCGGCCCAGTATCAGCCCGTCATACTTGAAGCTA
GACAGGCTTATCTTGGACAAGAAGAAGATCGCTTGGCCTCGCGCGCAGATCAGTTGGAAGAATTTGTCCA
TTACGTAAAAGGCGAGATCACCAAGGTAGTCGGCAAATAACTGTCAGACCAAGTTTACTCATATATACTT
TAGATTGATTTAAAACTTCATTTTTAATTTAAAAGGATCTAGGTGAAGATCCTTTTTGATAATCTCATGA
CCAAAATCCCTTAACGTGAGTTTTCGTTCCACTGAGCGTCAGACCCCGTAGAAAAGATCAAAGGATCTTC
TTGAGATCCTTTTTTTCTGCGCGTAATCTGCTGCTTGCAAACAAAAAAACCACCGCTACCAGCGGTGGTT
TGTTTGCCGGATCAAGAGCTACCAACTCTTTTTCCGAAGGTAACTGGCTTCAGCAGAGCGCAGATACCAA
ATACTGTTCTTCTAGTGTAGCCGTAGTTAGGCCACCACTTCAAGAACTCTGTAGCACCGCCTACATACCT
CGCTCTGCTAATCCTGTTACCAGTGGCTGCTGCCAGTGGCGATAAGTCGTGTCTTACCGGGTTGGACTCA
AGACGATAGTTACCGGATAAGGCGCAGCGGTCGGGCTGAACGGGGGGTTCGTGCACACAGCCCAGCTTGG
AGCGAACGACCTACACCGAACTGAGATACCTACAGCGTGAGCTATGAGAAAGCGCCACGCTTCCCGAAGG
GAGAAAGGCGGACAGGTATCCGGTAAGCGGCAGGGTCGGAACAGGAGAGCGCACGAGGGAGCTTCCAGGG
GGAAACGCCTGGTATCTTTATAGTCCTGTCGGGTTTCGCCACCTCTGACTTGAGCGTCGATTTTTGTGAT
GCTCGTCAGGGGGGCGGAGCCTATGGAAAAACGCCAGCAACGCGGCCTTTTTACGGTTCCTGGCCTTTTG
CTGGCCTTTTGCTCACATGTTCTTTCCTGCGTTATCCCCTGATTCTGTGGATAACCGTATTACCGCCTTT
GAGTGAGCTGATACCGCTCGCCGCAGCCGAACGACCGAGCGCAGCGAGTCAGTGAGCGAGGAAGCGGAAG
AGCGCCCAATACGCAAACCGCCTCTCCCCGCGCGTTGGCCGATTCATTAATCACTCTGTGGTCTCAGGAG
GGCTTTACTAAGCTGATCCGGTGGATGACCTTTTGAATGACCTTTAATAGATTATATTACTAATTAATTG
GGGACCCTAGAGGTCCCCTTTTTTATTTTAAAAATTTTTTCACAAAACGGTTTACAAGCATAAAGCTTGC
TCAATCAATCACCGGATCTAGATATCGATACCCCGCTCCGCGATCCGCGCCGCAGTCAGGGCCACGCCGT
CGGCTATGCGGTTGCGCGCGATCGACGAGTAGCCCATGCGGAAGAAGCGGCATGGGCCGTCGTCCTTCGG
GAAGAAGGGCGACCCGGATTCGATCAGCACGCCGTCCTTTCGCAAAGCGTTCATCAGCAAGTCCGCATCC
AGACCTTCCGGCCCCTCGATCCAGAAGGACGTGCCGCCGAAAGCCGCAGATCCGGCGATCTCCAATCCGG
CATCCCGGAGGGCAGCGTCCATGATGATGTGGCGGCGATGATACTCCTCGCGCATGCGGTGCAGCACGGC
ATCATAGTGTCCGAGCGCCAGGAAATAGGCGGCCGTTCTCTGGAGGTGCCCCGGCGGATGCCGCAACATC
AAGGCCCGTAGTGCCCGCGCCTCCCGGATCACGGCAGCCGGCGCCACCAGATAGCCCAGACGCAGGCCGG
GAAACAACGACTTGGAGAAACTGCCGATGTAGAACACCCGGCCGCAGCGGTCGAAGGCCTTGAGGGCCGG
GGAGGGGGGCGCCAGAAAGCTCATCTCGAACTCGTAATCGTCCTCGACGATTATGAAGTCCTTGGAGGCG
GCCGCCTCGAGCAAGGCCGCCCGCCGTTCGATCGGCATCGTCGCGCCGGTCGGCGAATGATGGCTGGGCG
TGACGAACACGGCATCGACCTCTTCTGGAAGCGCGGCGGGCGGCAGGCCGTCCTTGTCCACGTCGACGAA
GGTGATCCCGGCGCCGCTCAAGCGAAGCGATGCACTCATGTCGGGATGGCAGGGGTTCTCGCAGACCGCA
TGGGCGCCCTGACGCAACAGGAGCTGGATGACGATCCAGAGGGCGTTCTGCGCGCCCACCGTCACCAGGA
TCTCGTCGGGGTTCGCGCGGATGCCGCGGCCCGGCAATGTGCGCGAGCAGATATAGTTGACAAGCTGGAT
GTCGTCCGCCGCCGCGAAGTCGCCCGCCATCAGCTCGAAATCCTCGCGCGCCAGCGCCCGTCGCGCGCAG
TCGCGCCAGGCCGTGAGGTCGAACAGCGACGGGTCCATCTGACCGTATAGGAACGGATAAGGGTAGGTTC
GCCAGTCGAGGGGCTTACGCATCTGCTTGGCCACGATGAAGGTCGAGCGCAACTTGGCCGACCAGTCGAT
GGCATCGGCCGCAGCATGGGCGGCCTGCATCGCGATGGCTGTCGTTGGGGGCTTGCCGGCCACACGGTAG
CCGCTCCGGTTCGCCGCCTCCACATAGCCCTGGGAAGCGAGTTCCTGATAGGCGAGCGTTACGGTGATCC
GCGAAATATTCAGATAGGCCGCAAGCTTGCGGCTGGAGGGCAATTGGGCGCCCGGCGCCAGGCGGCCCGA
CAATACGGCCGAAACGATCGTTTCGCGGATCTGCGCCTGCAGGCCCGTTTGGCTGGCCCGGTCAAGGAAA
AAGATCGTTTCGGACACGGTCGAGCCCGCCATTGTTCACCTCGCCCAACTGGACTCATCTAACTTCCTAT
CTGGATATAAGGCAATCCGAAGCGTGGGCCTATTTCTATTCAGCAAGCAAAGACCGTCATTCAATGTACG
GCGCGACCCCGCAAAAAGCGGGGCGACATAACCAAAGAGGGTAACGACAGGAGGAAGAACAAATGTGAGA
CCACGAAGTGGCTCTTCAGTGGACGAAAGGGCCTCGTGATACGCCTATTTTTATAGGTTAATGTCATGAT
AATAATGGTTTCTTAGACGTCAGGTGGCACTTTTCGGGGAAATGTGCGCGGAACCCCTATTTGTTTATTT
TTCTAAATACATTCAAATATGTATCCGCTCATGAGACAATAACCCTGATAAATGCTTCAATAATATTGAA
AAAGGAAGAGTATGCGCTCACGCAACTGGTCCAGAACCTTGACCGAACGCAGCGGTGGTAACGGCGCAGT
GGCG
Features (pLannotate 1.2.2; 6 found; start..end, strand, type, name):
     96..152     +  CDS            GmR (fragment): gentamycin acetyltransferase; aacC1; confers resistance to gentamycin
    159..947     +  CDS            aadA: S3AD_ECOLX - Experimental evidence at protein level: Swiss-Prot protein existence level 1. Mediates bacterial resistance to the antibiotics streptomycin and spectinomycin. From Escherichia coli.
   1121..1709    +  rep_origin     ori: high-copy-number ColE1/pMB1/pBR322/pUC origin of replication
   1892..1941    +  CDS            lacI (fragment): lac repressor; lacI; The lac repressor binds to the lac operator to inhibit transcription in E. coli. This inhibition can be relieved by adding lactose or isopropyl-β-D-thiogalactopyranoside (IPTG).
   3897..4001    +  promoter       AmpR promoter: bla
   3992..8       -  CDS            int (fragment) (across the origin): INT2_ECOLX - Protein inferred from homology: Swiss-Prot protein existence level 3. Putative integrase believed to be involved in the insertion of antibiotic resistance genes into plasmids and transposons. From Escherichia coli.
