[The description below was written by a language model from this plasmid's Addgene catalogue record and pLannotate feature annotations shown in this document.]
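Description:
pOGG041 is a Level 0 part plasmid from the Bacterial Expression Vector Archive (BEVA), a Golden Gate-compatible modular system for building bacterial vectors. Its backbone is recorded as pL0M-PU-pTau, which the depositor describes as a commercial carrier plasmid used for delivering synthesised DNA parts. It is propagated in E. coli at high copy from a ColE1/pUC-type origin. Selection is with spectinomycin, conferred by the annotated aadA aminoglycoside adenylyltransferase gene, which also gives streptomycin resistance. An AmpR (bla) promoter sits upstream of this region across the sequence origin and appears positioned to drive the marker. The short gentamicin acetyltransferase and integrase fragments flanking aadA are most likely remnants of the integron-type cassette from which the marker was derived, not functional genes.

The payload is a synthetic taurine-inducible promoter intended for controlled gene expression in Alphaproteobacteria. It has been "domesticated", meaning internal recognition sites for the Type IIS enzymes used in Golden Gate assembly were removed. This lets the part be excised cleanly and joined in a defined order with other modules. The automated feature table does not annotate the promoter module itself. A stretch of roughly 2 kb between the origin region and the AmpR promoter carries no annotation apart from a brief lacI-like fragment, and this presumably holds the insert, although the record does not detail its composition or any regulator gene it may include.

The plasmid is not used for expression directly. It serves as a source of the promoter module for assembling higher-level expression cassettes in which a gene of interest is placed under taurine control.
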