Addgene plasmid #113997: pOGG041
Purpose: Level 0 module. Taurine-inducible promoter for Alphaproteobacteria
Depositing lab: Philip Poole. Depositing organization: University of Oxford. Publication: A Bacterial Expression Vector Archive (BEVA) for Flexible Modular Assembly of Golden Gate-Compatible Vectors. Geddes BA, Mendoza-Suarez MA, Poole PS. Front Microbiol. 2019 Jan 14;9:3345. doi: 10.3389/fmicb.2018.03345. eCollection 2018. PubMed 30692983.
Backbone
  Vector backbone: pL0M-PU-pTau
  Vector type: Bacterial Expression
Growth in bacteria
  Bacterial resistance: Spectinomycin, 50 μg/mL
  Growth temperature: 37°C
  Growth strain: DH5alpha
  Copy number: High Copy
Gene/Insert
  Gene/Insert name: Taurine promoter
  Species: Synthetic
  Mutation: Domesticated for Golden Gate cloning
  Cloning method: Unknown
Terms and licenses: Academic/Nonprofit Terms; Industry Terms: Not Available to Industry
Depositor comments: pL0M-PU-pTau. Backbone from Invitrogen for synthesised parts. Please visit https://www.biorxiv.org/content/early/2018/08/16/392423 for bioRxiv preprint.
How to cite: pOGG041 was a gift from Philip Poole (Addgene plasmid # 113997 ; http://n2t.net/addgene:113997 ; RRID:Addgene_113997)
